Addgene plasmid #168614: pDONR223 MERS-CoV NSP9_nostop
Purpose: Gateway-compatible Entry vector
Depositing lab: Fritz Roth. Depositing organization: Sinai Health System. Publication: A resource of human coronavirus protein-coding sequences in a flexible, multipurpose Gateway Entry clone collection. Weller B, Lin CW, Pogoutse O, Sauer M, Marin-de la Rosa N, Strobel A, Young V, Knapp JJ, Rayhan A, Falter C, Kim DK, Roth FP, Falter-Braun P. G3 (Bethesda). 2023 Jul 5;13(7):jkad105. doi: 10.1093/g3journal/jkad105. PubMed 37267226.
Backbone
  Vector backbone: pDONR223
  Backbone manufacturer: Rual et al, Genome Res. 14:2128-2135, 2004.
  Backbone size w/o insert (bp): 5005
  Vector type: Other
Growth in bacteria
  Bacterial resistance: Spectinomycin, 50 μg/mL
  Growth temperature: 37°C
  Growth strain: DH5alpha
  Copy number: Unknown
Gene/Insert
  Gene/Insert name: NSP9
  Species: Other
  Insert size (bp): 330
  Entrez Gene: orf1ab (a.k.a. G128_gp01)
  Cloning method: Gateway Cloning
  Sequencing primers: 5′ m13-For; 3′ m13-Rev
Resource information
  A portion of this plasmid was derived from a plasmid made by: Falter-Braun Lab
Terms and licenses: Academic/Nonprofit Terms; Industry Terms
How to cite: pDONR223 MERS-CoV NSP9_nostop was a gift from Fritz Roth (Addgene plasmid # 168614 ; http://n2t.net/addgene:168614 ; RRID:Addgene_168614)
