[The description below was written by a language model from this plasmid's Addgene catalogue record.]
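Description:
pDONR223 MERS-CoV NSP9_nostop is a Gateway-compatible Entry clone built on the pDONR223 donor backbone and carrying the coding sequence for non-structural protein 9 (NSP9) of MERS coronavirus. The insert is listed as 330 bp and maps to the viral orf1ab gene, the large replicase polyprotein from which NSP9 is normally released by proteolytic processing. It was introduced by Gateway recombination, which in an Entry clone leaves the open reading frame flanked by attL recombination sites, although no feature table is provided to confirm the exact sites. The plasmid is propagated in standard E. coli cloning strains under spectinomycin selection. The record gives the copy number as unknown and does not describe the origin of replication. M13 forward and reverse priming sites flank the insert for sequence verification.

As an Entry vector, this construct is not itself an expression plasmid, and the record lists no promoter, tag or reporter driving NSP9. It serves as a shuttle from which the ORF can be moved by LR recombination into any compatible Destination vector, which then supplies the promoter, fusion partners and host-specific elements. The "nostop" designation indicates that the native-frame ORF lacks a terminating stop codon, so that it can be read through into C-terminal fusions such as epitope tags, fluorescent proteins or two-hybrid domains provided by the Destination vector. The clone belongs to a collection of human coronavirus protein-coding sequences assembled as a flexible Gateway resource. It is suited to work such as protein interaction mapping, localisation studies or heterologous expression of individual viral proteins.
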