>Addgene plasmid #168614 | pDONR223 MERS-CoV NSP9_nostop | depositor partial sequence | sequence record 326823 | Inserted CDS without stop codon
ATGAATAATGAGATCAAACCTTCAGGTCTAAAAACCATGGTTGTGTCTGCGGGTCAAGAGCAAACTAACT
GTAATACTAGTTCCTTAGCTTATTACGAACCTGTGCAGGGTCGTAAAATGCTGATGGCTCTTCTTTCTGA
TAATGCCTATCTCAAATGGGCGCGTGTTGAAGGTAAGGACGGATTTGTCAGTGTAGAGCTACAACCTCCT
TGCAAATTCTTGATTGCGGGACCAAAAGGACCTGAAATCCGATATCTCTATTTTGTTAAAAATCTTAACA
ACCTTCATCGCGGGCAAGTGTTAGGGCACATTGCTGCGACTGTTAGATTGCAATAA
